Addgene plasmid #43071: I-CGTA
Depositing lab: Chad Cowan & Kiran Musunuru. Depositing organization: Harvard University. Publication: A TALEN Genome-Editing System for Generating Human Stem Cell-Based Disease Models. Ding Q, Lee YK, Schaefer EA, Peters DT, Veres A, Kim K, Kuperwasser N, Motola DL, Meissner TB, Hendriks WT, Trevisan M, Gupta RM, Moisan A, Banks E, Friesen M, Schinzel RT, Xia F, Tang A, Xia Y, Figueroa E, Wann A, Ahfeldt T, Daheron L, Zhang F, Rubin LL, Peng LF, Chung RT, Musunuru K, Cowan CA. Cell Stem Cell. 2012 Dec 12. pii: S1934-5909(12)00645-5. doi: 10.1016/j.stem.2012.11.011. PubMed 23246482.
Backbone
  Vector backbone: pCRII-TOPO
  Backbone manufacturer: Invitrogen
  Backbone size w/o insert (bp): 3973
  Vector type: Bacterial Cloning
Growth in bacteria
  Bacterial resistance: Ampicillin and Kanamycin, 100 & 50 μg/mL
  Growth temperature: 37°C
  Growth strain: Top10
  Copy number: High Copy
Gene/Insert
  Gene/Insert name: I-CGTA
  Species: Synthetic
  Insert size (bp): 424
  Cloning method: TOPO Cloning
  Sequencing primers: 5′ T7; 3′ M13-rev
Terms and licenses: Academic/Nonprofit Terms; Industry Terms: Not Available to Industry
How to cite: I-CGTA was a gift from Chad Cowan & Kiran Musunuru (Addgene plasmid # 43071 ; http://n2t.net/addgene:43071 ; RRID:Addgene_43071)
