[The description below was written by a language model from this plasmid's Addgene catalogue record.]
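Description:
I-CGTA is a bacterial cloning plasmid built on the commercial pCRII-TOPO backbone (about 4.0 kb without insert), carrying a 424 bp synthetic insert introduced by TOPO cloning. It is a high-copy plasmid maintained in E. coli and carries both ampicillin and kanamycin resistance markers, as is standard for this backbone, so either or both antibiotics can be used for selection. The insert sits between the T7 and M13-reverse priming sites, which the record lists for sequence verification. No feature table is provided, so the origin of replication and other backbone elements are not itemised here. There are also no mammalian expression elements recorded, and the vector type is given simply as bacterial cloning.

The record does not describe the insert beyond its name, synthetic origin and size. The plasmid was deposited in connection with a TALEN genome-editing system developed for generating human stem cell-based disease models. In that context, the name most plausibly denotes a pre-assembled block of four TAL effector repeat units recognising the bases C, G, T and A, with the "I" prefix perhaps indicating its position in an ordered assembly series. A length of roughly 424 bp is consistent with four repeats of about 34 amino acids each plus flanking sequence, but this interpretation is an inference from the name and publication, not something stated in the record. On that reading, I-CGTA would serve as one member of a library of modular parts from which custom TALE DNA-binding arrays are assembled and then transferred into a nuclease expression vector, rather than as a functional construct in its own right.
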