>Addgene plasmid #43071 | I-CGTA | depositor partial sequence | sequence record 58336 | I-CGTA sequence 424 bps
CGTCTCCTGACCCCAGAGCAGGTCGTGGCGATCGCAAGCCACGACGGAGGAAAGCAAGCCTTGGAAACAG
TACAGAGGCTGTTGCCTGTGCTGTGCCAAGCGCACGGACTCACCCCAGAGCAGGTCGTGGCAATCGCGAG
CAATAACGGCGGAAAACAGGCTTTGGAAACGGTGCAGAGGCTCCTTCCAGTGCTGTGCCAAGCGCACGGC
CTCACCCCAGAGCAGGTCGTGGCCATTGCCTCGAATGGAGGGGGCAAACAGGCGTTGGAAACCGTACAAC
GATTGCTGCCGGTGCTGTGCCAAGCGCACGGATTAACCCCAGAGCAGGTCGTGGCAATCGCCTCCAACAT
TGGCGGGAAACAGGCACTCGAGACTGTCCAGCGCCTGCTTCCCGTGCTGTGCCAAGCGCACGGCTTAAGA
GACG
