>Addgene plasmid #43071 | I-CGTA | addgene partial sequence | sequence record 60423 | M13-F20 5'-TGTAAAACGACGGCCAGT-3'
CTATAGGGCGAATTGGGCCCTCTAGATGCATGCTCGAGCGGCCGCCAGTGTGATGGATATCTGCAGAATT
CGCCCTTATATAGATGCCGTCCTAGCGCGTCTCCTGACCCCAGAGCAGGTCGTGGCGATCGCAAGCCACG
ACGGAGGAAAGCAAGCCTTGGAAACAGTACAGAGGCTGTTGCCTGTGCTGTGCCAAGCGCACGGACTCAC
CCCAGAGCAGGTCGTGGCAATCGCGAGCAATAACGGCGGAAAACAGGCTTTGGAAACGGTGCAGAGGCTC
CTTCCAGTGCTGTGCCAAGCGCACGGCCTCACCCCAGAGCAGGTCGTGGCCATTGCCTCGAATGGAGGGG
GCAAACAGGCGTTGGAAACCGTACAACGATTGCTGCCGGTGCTGTGCCAAGCGCACGGATTAACCCCAGA
GCAGGTCGTGGCAATCGCCTCCAACATTGGCGGGAAACAGGCACTCGAGACTGTCCAGCGCCTGCTTCCC
GTGCTGTGCCAAGCGCACGGCTTAAGAGACGTGGGCACAGGAAAGATACTTAAGGGCGAATTCCAGCACA
CTGGCGGCCGTTACTAGTGGATCCGAGCTCGGTACCAAGCTTGATGCATAGCTTGAGTATTCTATAGTGT
CACCTAAATAGCTTGGCGTAATCATGGTCATAGCTGTTTCCTGTGTGAAATTGTTATCCGCTCACAATTC
CACACAACATACGAGCCGGAAGCATAAAGTGTAAAGCCTGGGGTGCCTAATGAGTGAGCTAACTCACATT
AATTGCGTTGCGCTCACTGCCCGCTTTCCAGTCGGGAAACCTGTCGTGCCAGCTGCATTAATGAATCGGC
CAACGCGCGGGGAGAGGCGGTTTGCGTATTGGGCGCTCTTCCGCTTCCTCGCTCACTGACTCGCTGCGCT
CGGTCGTTCGGCTGC
